Addgene plasmid #37274: pHygroMod-Foxd3-3xFlag
Depositing lab: Patricia Labosky. Depositing organization: Vanderbilt University.
Backbone
  Vector backbone: unknown
  Total vector size (bp): 6681
  Vector type: Mouse Targeting ; Insertion vector for RMCE
  Selectable markers: Hygromycin
Growth in bacteria
  Bacterial resistance: Ampicillin, 100 μg/mL
  Growth temperature: 37°C
  Growth strain: DH5alpha
  Copy number: Unknown
Gene/Insert
  Gene/Insert name: Foxd3 (alt names: Hfh2; Genesis)
  Species: M. musculus (mouse)
  Insert size (bp): 4000
  GenBank ID: 1347473
  Entrez Gene: Foxd3 (a.k.a. CWH3, Gen, Genesis, Hfh2)
  Tag / fusion protein: Flag tag on Foxd3 (C terminal on insert)
Terms and licenses: Academic/Nonprofit Terms; Industry Terms: Not Available to Industry
How to cite: pHygroMod-Foxd3-3xFlag was a gift from Patricia Labosky (Addgene plasmid # 37274 ; http://n2t.net/addgene:37274 ; RRID:Addgene_37274)
