[The description below was written by a language model from this plasmid's Addgene catalogue record.]
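Description:
pHygroMod-Foxd3-3xFlag is a mouse gene-targeting plasmid designed as an insertion (exchange) vector for recombinase-mediated cassette exchange (RMCE). The record lists a total size of about 6.7 kb but gives the backbone as unknown. It is propagated in standard E. coli cloning strains under ampicillin selection. The copy number and origin of replication are not stated. For selection in mammalian cells the plasmid carries a hygromycin resistance marker, which fits the "HygroMod" part of its name.

The payload is an insert of roughly 4 kb of mouse Foxd3 (also known as Genesis or Hfh2), which encodes a forkhead-family transcription factor. The insert is modified so that the Foxd3 protein carries a Flag epitope at its C terminus, and the construct name indicates a triple (3xFlag) version. In an RMCE strategy, a vector of this type supplies a cassette flanked by heterotypic recombinase target sites. That cassette is swapped into a previously engineered "acceptor" allele carrying matching sites, and a drug marker such as hygromycin is used to recover cells in which the exchange has occurred.

The record does not say which recombinase or target sites are used. It also does not specify whether the insert is genomic or cDNA-derived, or what promoter or regulatory sequences drive Foxd3 and the hygromycin marker. No feature table is available to resolve these points. From the information given, the likely use is to introduce an epitope-tagged Foxd3 allele into a pre-targeted locus in mouse cells, so that the protein can be detected or immunoprecipitated with anti-Flag reagents.
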