>Addgene plasmid #37274 | pHygroMod-Foxd3-3xFlag | addgene partial sequence | sequence record 49475 | Hygro-R 5'-tatccacgccctcctacatc-3'
GCCCTCCGAGAGCTGCATCAGGTCGGAGACGCTGTCGAACTTTTCGATCAGAAACTTCTCGACAGACGTC
GCGGTGAGTTCAGGCTTTTTCATGGTGGCGGCTGGATCGGTCGAAAGGCCCGGAGATGAGGAAGAGGAGA
ACAGCGCGGCAGACGTGCGCTTTTGAAGCGTGCAGAATGCCGGGCCTCCGGAGGACCTTCGGGCGCCCGC
CCCGCCCCTGAGCCCGCCCCTGAGCCCGCCCCCGGACCCACCCCTTCCCAGCCTCTGAGCCCAGAAAGCG
AAGGAGCAAAGCTGCTATTGGCCGCTGCCCCAAAGGCCTACCCGCTTCCATTGCTCAGCGGTGCTGTCCA
TCTGCACGAGACTAGTGAGACGTGCTACTTCCATTTGTCACGTCCTGCACGACGCGAGCTGCGGGGCGGG
GGGGAACTTCCTGACTAGGGGAGGAGTAGAAGGTGGCGC
