>Addgene plasmid #37274 | pHygroMod-Foxd3-3xFlag | addgene partial sequence | sequence record 50587 | pBR322ori-F 5'-GGGAAACGCCTGGTATCTTT-3'
TTGAGCGTCGATTTTTGTGATGCTCGTCAGGGGGGCGGAGCCTATGGAAAAACGCCAGCAACGCGGCCTT
TTTACGGTTCCTGGCCTTTTGCTGGCCTTTTGCTCACATGTTCTTTCCTGCGTTATCCCCTGATTCTGTG
GATAACCGTATTACCGCCTTTGAGTGAGCTGATACCGCTCGCCGCAGCCGAACGACCGAGCGCAGCGAGT
CAGTGAGCGAGGAAGCGGAAGAGCGCCCAATACGCAAACCGCCTCTCCCCGCGCGTTGGCCGATTCATTA
ATGCAGCTGGCACGACAGGTTTCCCGACTGGAAAGCGGGCAGTGAGCGCAACGCAATTAATGTGAGTTAG
CTCACTCATTAGGCACCCCAGGCTTTACACTTTATGCTTCCGGCTCGTATGTTGTGTGGAATTGTGAGCG
GATAACAATTTCACACAGGAAACAGCTATGACCATGATTACGCCAAGCTCGAAATTAACCCTCACTAAAG
GGAACAAAAGCTGGTACCATAACTTCGTATAGGATACTTTATACGAAGTTATCCGAGATGCATGTCGACT
CACTTGTCGTCATCGTCCTTGTAGTCCTTGTCGTCATCGTCCTTGTAGTCCTTGTCGTCATCGTCCTTGT
AGTCGTCGACTTGAGCGGGCCACTTGGCTTGCACGGCGGCGGCCGCAGCCGCTGCGGCTGA
