>Addgene plasmid #37274 | pHygroMod-Foxd3-3xFlag | addgene partial sequence | sequence record 50588 | pBR322ori-3 5'-tttgtttgcaagcagcagat-3'
CTTTTCTACGGGGTCTGACGCTCAGTGGAACGAAAACTCACGTTAAGGGATTTTGGTCATGAGATTATCA
AAAAGGATCTTCACCTAGATCCTTTTAAATTAAAAATGAAGTTTTAAATCAATCTAAAGTATATATGAGT
AAACTTGGTCTGACAGTTACCAATGCTTAATCAGTGAGGCACCTATCTCAGCGATCTGTCTATTTCGTTC
ATCCATAGTTGCCTGACTCCCCGTCGTGTAGATAACTACGATACGGGAGGGCTTACCATCTGGCCCCAGT
GCTGCAATGATACCGCGAGACCCACGCTCACCGGCTCCAGATTTATCAGCAATAAACCAGCCAGCCGGAA
GGGCCGAGCGCAGAAGTGGTCCTGCAACTTTATCCGCCTCCATCCAGTCTATTAATTGTTGCCGGGAAGC
TAGAGTAAGTAGTTCGCCAGTTAATAGTTTGCGCAACGTTGTTGCCATTGCTACAGGCATCGTGGTGTCA
CGCTCGTCGTTTGGTATGGCTTCATTCAGCTCCGGTTCCCAACGATCAAGGCGAGTTACATGATCCCCCA
TGTTGTGCAAAAAAGCGGT
